Addgene plasmid #65685: pCNL-N1_LAMP1
Purpose: Expresses LAMP1-CNL in mammalian cells
Depositing lab: Yasushi Okada. Depositing organization: RIKEN Quantitative Biology Center (QBiC). Publication: Expanded palette of Nano-lanterns for real-time multicolor luminescence imaging. Takai A, Nakano M, Saito K, Haruno R, Watanabe TM, Ohyanagi T, Jin T, Okada Y, Nagai T. Proc Natl Acad Sci U S A. 2015 Apr 7;112(14):4352-6. doi: 10.1073/pnas.1418468112. Epub 2015 Mar 23. PubMed 25831507.
Backbone
  Vector backbone: pCNL-N1
  Backbone manufacturer: Addgene #64304
  Backbone size w/o insert (bp): 5600
  Total vector size (bp): 6800
  Vector type: Mammalian Expression, Luciferase
  Selectable markers: Neomycin (select with G418)
Growth in bacteria
  Bacterial resistance: Kanamycin, 50 μg/mL
  Growth temperature: 37°C
  Growth strain: DH5alpha
  Copy number: High Copy
Gene/Insert
  Gene/Insert name: LAMP1
  Species: R. norvegicus (rat)
  Insert size (bp): 1200
  Promoter: CMV
  Tag / fusion protein: CNL (C terminal on backbone)
  Cloning method: Restriction Enzyme; 5′ cloning site EcoRI (not destroyed); 3′ cloning site BamHI (not destroyed)
  Sequencing primers: 5′ CMV Forward; 3′ EGFP-N
Resource information
  A portion of this plasmid was derived from a plasmid made by: pmTurquoise2-N1 (gifted from Dr Dorus Gadella Lab)
Terms and licenses: Academic/Nonprofit Terms; Industry Terms: Not Available to Industry
Depositor comments: Lamp-1 sequence contains a D50E mutation, which should not affect plasmid function
How to cite: pCNL-N1_LAMP1 was a gift from Yasushi Okada (Addgene plasmid # 65685 ; http://n2t.net/addgene:65685 ; RRID:Addgene_65685)
