[The description below was written by a language model from this plasmid's Addgene catalogue record.]
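Description:
pCNL-N1_LAMP1 is a mammalian expression plasmid of about 6.8 kb that produces rat LAMP1 fused at its C terminus to CNL, the cyan Nano-lantern luminescent reporter. It is built on the pCNL-N1 backbone (about 5.6 kb), an N1-style fusion vector partly derived from pmTurquoise2-N1, in which a gene of interest is placed upstream of, and in frame with, the reporter. The plasmid is propagated in E. coli as a high-copy construct under kanamycin selection. It also carries a neomycin resistance marker, so transfected mammalian cells can be selected with G418. The record does not list the origins of replication or polyadenylation signals, and no feature table is provided.

The roughly 1.2 kb LAMP1 insert was cloned between EcoRI and BamHI sites, both of which remain intact, and is transcribed from the CMV promoter for strong constitutive expression. Nano-lanterns are chimeric probes that pair a luciferase with a fluorescent protein, so that energy transfer within the fusion gives bright light output of a defined colour without excitation illumination. The link to mTurquoise2 fits the cyan variant. LAMP1 is a lysosomal membrane glycoprotein commonly used as a lysosome marker, so the fusion presumably directs the luminescent reporter to lysosomes. This would make the construct suited to organelle labelling in real-time, multicolour luminescence imaging alongside Nano-lanterns of other colours. The depositor notes that the LAMP1 sequence carries a D50E substitution, which is not expected to affect function.
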