>Addgene plasmid #65685 | pCNL-N1_LAMP1 | depositor partial sequence | sequence record 111656 | pCNL-N1
TAGTTATTAATAGTAATCAATTACGGGGTCATTAGTTCATAGCCCATATATGGAGTTCCGCGTTACATAA
CTTACGGTAAATGGCCCGCCTGGCTGACCGCCCAACGACCCCCGCCCATTGACGTCAATAATGACGTATG
TTCCCATAGTAACGCCAATAGGGACTTTCCATTGACGTCAATGGGTGGAGTATTTACGGTAAACTGCCCA
CTTGGCAGTACATCAAGTGTATCATATGCCAAGTACGCCCCCTATTGACGTCAATGACGGTAAATGGCCC
GCCTGGCATTATGCCCAGTACATGACCTTATGGGACTTTCCTACTTGGCAGTACATCTACGTATTAGTCA
TCGCTATTACCATGGTGATGCGGTTTTGGCAGTACATCAATGGGCGTGGATAGCGGTTTGACTCACGGGG
ATTTCCAAGTCTCCACCCCATTGACGTCAATGGGAGTTTGTTTTGGCACCAAAATCAACGGGACTTTCCA
AAATGTCGTAACAACTCCGCCCCATTGACGCAAATGGGCGGTAGGCGTGTACGGTGGGAGGTCTATATAA
GCAGAGCTGGTTTAGTGAACCGTCAGATCCGCTAGCGCTACCGGACTCAGATCTCGAGCTCAAGCTTCGA
ATTCTGCAGTCGACGGTACCGCGGGCCCGGGATCCACCGGTCGCCACCATGGTGAGCAAGGGCGAGGAGC
TGTTCACCGGGGTGGTGCCCATCCTGGTCGAGCTGGACGGCGACGTAAACGGCCACAAGTTCAGCGTGTC
CGGCGAGGGCGAGGGCGATGCCACCTACGGCAAGCTGACCCTGAAGTTCATCTGCACCACCGGCAAGCTG
CCCGTGCCCTGGCCCACCCTCGTGACCACCCTGTCCTGGGGCGTGCAGTGCTTCGCCCGCTACCCCGACC
ACATGAAGCAGCACGACTTCTTCAAGTCCGCCATGCCCGAAGGCTACGTCCAGGAGCGCACCATCTTCTT
CAAGGACGACGGCAACTACAAGACCCGCGCCGAGGTGAAGTTCGAGGGCGACACCCTGGTGAACCGCATC
GAGCTGAAGGGCATCGACTTCAAGGAGGACGGCAACATCCTGGGGCACAAGCTGGAGTACAACTACTTTA
GCGACAACGTCTATATCACCGCCGACAAGCAGAAGAACGGCATCAAGGCCAACTTCAAGATCCGCCACAA
CATCGAGGACGGCGGCGTGCAGCTCGCCGACCACTACCAGCAGAACACCCCCATCGGCGACGGCCCCGTG
CTGCTGCCCGACAACCACTACCTGAGCACCCAGTCCAAGCTGAGCAAAGACCCCAACGAGAAGCGCGATC
ACATGGTCCTGCTGGAGTTCGTGACCGCCGCCGGGGGTACCAAGGTGTACGACCCCGAGCAGAGGAAGAG
GATGATCACCGGCCCCCAGTGGTGGGCCAGGTGCAAGCAGATGAACGTGCTGGACAGCTTCATCAACTAC
TACGACAGCGAGAAGCACGCCGAGAACGCCGTGATCTTCCTGCACGGCAACGCCACTAGCAGCTACCTGT
GGAGGCACGTGGTGCCCCACATCGAGCCCGTGGCCAGGTGCATCATCCCCGATCTGATCGGCATGGGCAA
GAGCGGCAAGAGCGGCAACGGCAGCTACAGGCTGCTGGACCACTACAAGTACCTGACCGCCTGGTTCGAG
CTTCTGAACCTGCCCAAGAAGATCATCTTCGTGGGCCACGACTGGGGCGCCGCCCTGGCCTTCCACTACG
CCTACGAGCACCAGGACAGGATCAAGGCCATCGTGCACATGGAGAGCGTGGTGGACGTGATCGAGAGCTG
GGACGAGTGGCCAGACATCGAGGAGGACATCGCCCTGATCAAGAGCGAGGAGGGCGAGAAGATGGTGCTG
GAGAACAACTTCTTCGTGGAGACCGTGCTGCCCAGCAAGATCATGAGAAAGCTGGAGCCCGAGGAGTTCG
CCGCCTACCTGGAGCCCTTCAAGGAGAAGGGCGAGGTGAGAAGACCCACCCTGAGCTGGCCCAGAGAGAT
CCCCCTGGTGAAGGGCGGCAAGCCCGACGTGGTGCAGATCGTGAGAAACTACAACGCCTACCTGAGAGCC
AGCGACGACCTGCCCAAGCTGTTCATCGAGGGCGACCCCGGCTTCTTCAGCAACGCCATCGTGGAGGGCG
CCAAGAAGTTCCCCAACACCGAGTTCGTGAAGGTGAAGGGCCTGCACTTCCTCCAGGAGGACGCCCCCGA
CGAGATGGGCAAGTACATCAAGAGCTTCGTGGAGAGAGTGCTGAAGAACGAGCAGTAGGCGGCCGCGACT
CTAGATCATAATCAGCCATACCACATTTGTAGAGGTTTTACTTGCTTTAAAAAACCTCCCACACCTCCCC
CTGAACCTGAAACATAAAATGAATGCAATTGTTGTTGTTAACTTGTTTATTGCAGCTTATAATGGTTACA
AATAAAGCAATAGCATCACAAATTTCACAAATAAAGCATTTTTTTCACTGCATTCTAGTTGTGGTTTGTC
CAAACTCATCAATGTATCTTAAGGCGTAAATTGTAAGCGTTAATATTTTGTTAAAATTCGCGTTAAATTT
TTGTTAAATCAGCTCATTTTTTAACCAATAGGCCGAAATCGGCAAAATCCCTTATAAATCAAAAGAATAG
ACCGAGATAGGGT
[37 nt withheld, positions 2674-2710]
AAAGAACGTGGACTCCAACGTCAAAGG
[49 nt withheld, positions 2738-2786]
T
[91 nt withheld, positions 2788-2878]
G
[124 nt withheld, positions 2880-3003]
CAGGTGGCACTTTTCGGGGAAATGTGCGCGGAACCCCTATTTGTTTATTTTTCTAAATACATTCAAATAT
GTATCCGCTCATGAGACAATAACCCTGATAAATGCTTCAATAATATTGAAAAAGGAAGAGTCCTGAGGCG
GAAAGAACCAGCTGTGGAATGTGTGTCAGTTAGGGTGTGGAAAGTCCCCAGGCTCCCCAGCAGGCAGAAG
TATGCAAAGCATGCATCTCAATTAGTCAGCAACCAGGTGTGGAAAGTCCCCAGGCTCCCCAGCAGGCAGA
AGTATGCAAAGCATGCATCTCAATTAGTCAGCAACCATAGTCCCGCCCCTAACTCCGCCCATCCCGCCCC
TAACTCCGCCCAGTTCCGCCCATTCTCCGCCCCATGGCTGACTAATTTTTTTTATTTATGCAGAGGCCGA
GGCCGCCTCGGCCTCTGAGCTATTCCAGAAGTAGTGAGGAGGCTTTTTTGGAGGCCTAGGCTTTTGCAAA
GATCGATCAAGAGACAGGATGAGGATCGTTTCGCATGATTGAACAAGATGGATTGCACGCAGGTTCTCCG
GCCGCTTGGGTGGAGAGGCTATTCGGCTATGACTGGGCACAACAGACAATCGGCTGCTCTGATGCCGCCG
TGTTCCGGCTGTCAGCGCAGGGGCGCCCGGTTCTTTTTGTCAAGACCGACCTGTCCGGTGCCCTGAATGA
ACTGCAAGACGAGGCAGCGCGGCTATCGTGGCTGGCCACGACGGGCGTTCCTTGCGCAGCTGTGCTCGAC
GTTGTCACTGAAGCGGGAAGGGACTGGCTGCTATTGGGCGAAGTGCCGGGGCAGGATCTCCTGTCATCTC
ACCTTGCTCCTGCCGAGAAAGTATCCATCATGGCTGATGCAATGCGGCGGCTGCATACGCTTGATCCGGC
TACCTGCCCATTCGACCACCAAGCGAAACATCGCATCGAGCGAGCACGTACTCGGATGGAAGCCGGTCTT
GTCGATCAGGATGATCTGGACGAAGAGCATCAGGGGCTCGCGCCAGCCGAACTGTTCGCCAGGCTCAAGG
CGAGCATGCCCGACGGCGAGGATCTCGTCGTGACCCATGGCGATGCCTGCTTGCCGAATATCATGGTGGA
AAATGGCCGCTTTTCTGGATTCATCGACTGTGGCCGGCTGGGTGTGGCGGACCGCTATCAGGACATAGCG
TTGGCTACCCGTGATATTGCTGAAGAGCTTGGCGGCGAATGGGCTGACCGCTTCCTCGTGCTTTACGGTA
TCGCCGCTCCCGATTCGCAGCGCATCGCCTTCTATCGCCTTCTTGACGAGTTCTTCTGAGCGGGACTCTG
GGGTTCGAAATGACCGACCAAGCGACGCCCAACCTGCCATCACGAGATTTCGATTCCACCGCCGCCTTCT
ATGAAAGGTTGGGCTTCGGAATCGTTTTCCGGGACGCCGGCTGGATGATCCTCCAGCGCGGGGATCTCAT
GCTGGAGTTCTTCGCCCACCCTAGGGGGAGGCTAACTGAAACACGGAAGGAGACAATACCGGAAGGAACC
CGCGCTATGACGGCAATAAAAAGACAGAATAAAACGCACGGTGTTGGGTCGTTTGTTCATAAACGCGGGG
TTCGGTCCCAGGGCTGGCACTCTGTCGATACCCCACCGAGACCCCATTGGGGCCAATACGCCCGCGTTTC
TTCCTTTTCCCCACCCCACCCCCCAAGTTCGGGTGAAGGCCCAGGGCTCGCAGCCAACGTCGGGGCGGCA
GGCCCTGCCATAGCCTCAGGTTACTCATATATACTTTAGATTGATTTAAAACTTCATTTTTAATTTAAAA
GGATCTAGGTGAAGATCCTTTTTGATAATCTCATGACCAAAATCCCTTAACGTGAGTTTTCGTTCCACTG
AGCGTCAGACCCCGTAGAAAAGATCAAAGGATCTTCTTGAGATCCTTTTTTTCTGCGCGTAATCTGCTGC
TTGCAAACAAAAAAACCACCGCTACCAGCGGTGGTTTGTTTGCCGGATCAAGAGCTACCAACTCTTTTTC
CGAAGGTAACTGGCTTCAGCAGAGCGCAGATACCAAATACTGTCCTTCTAGTGTAGCCGTAGTTAGGCCA
CCACTTCAAGAACTCTGTAGCACCGCCTACATACCTCGCTCTGCTAATCCTGTTACCAGTGGCTGCTGCC
AGTGGCGATAAGTCGTGTCTTACCGGGTTGGACTCAAGACGATAGTTACCGGATAAGGCGCAGCGGTCGG
GCTGAACGGGGGGTTCGTGCACACAGCCCAGCTTGGAGCGAACGACCTACACCGAACTGAGATACCTACA
GCGTGAGCTATGAGAAAGCGCCACGCTTCCCGAAGGGAGAAAGGCGGACAGGTATCCGGTAAGCGGCAGG
GTCGGAACAGGAGAGCGCACGAGGGAGCTTCCAGGGGGAAACGCCTGGTATCTTTATAGTCCTGTCGGGT
TTCGCCACCTCTGACTTGAGCGTCGATTTTTGTGATGCTCGTCAGGGGGGCGGAGCCTATGGAAAAACGC
CAGCAACGCGGCCTTTTTACGGTTCCTGGCCTTTTGCTGGCCTTTTGCTCACATGTTCTTTCCTGCGTTA
TCCCCTGATTCTGTGGATAACCGTATTACCGCCATGCAT
