>Addgene plasmid #65685 | pCNL-N1_LAMP1 | addgene partial sequence | sequence record 118759 | SV40pA-R 5'-GAAATTTGTGATGCTATTGC-3'
TTATAAGCTGCAATAAACAAGTTAACAACAACAATTGCATTCATTTTATGTTTCAGGTTCAGGGGGAGGT
GTGGGAGGTTTTTTAAAGCAAGTAAAACCTCTACAAATGTGGTATGGCTGATTATGATCTAGAGTCGCGG
CCGCCTACTGCTCGTTCTTCAGCACTCTCTCCACGAAGCTCTTGATGTACTTGCCCATCTCGTCGGGGGC
GTCCTCCTGGAGGAAGTGCAGGCCCTTCACCTTCACGAACTCGGTGTTGGGGAACTTCTTGGCGCCCTCC
ACGATGGCGTTGCTGAAGAAGCCGGGGTCGCCCTCGATGAACAGCTTGGGCAGGTCGTCGCTGGCTCTCA
GGTAGGCGTTGTAGTTTCTCACGATCTGCACCACGTCGGGCTTGCCGCCCTTCACCAGGGGGATCTCTCT
GGGCCAGCTCAGGGTGGGTCTTCTCACCTCGCCCTTCTCCTTGAAGGGCTCCAGGTAGGCGGCGAACTCC
TCGGGCTCCAGCTTTCTCATGATCTTGCTGGGCAGCACGGTCTCCACGAAGAAGTTGTTCTCCAGCACCA
TCTTCTCGCCCTCCTCGCTCTTGATCAGGGCGATGTCCTCCTCGATGTCTGGCCACTCGTCCCAGCTCTC
GATCACGTCCACCACGCTCTCCATGTGCACGATGGCCTTGATCCTGTCCTGGTGCTCGTAGGCGTAGTGG
AAGGCCAGGGCGGCGCCCCAGTCGTGGCCCACGAAGATGATCTTCTTGGGCAGGTTCAGAAGCTCGAACC
AGGCGGTCAGGTACTTGTAGTGGTCCAGCAGCCTGTAGCTGCCGTTGCCGCTCTTGCCGCTCTTGCCCAT
GCCGATCAGATCGGGGATGATGCACCTGGCCACGGGCTCGATGTGGGGCACCACGTGCCTCCACAGGTAG
CTGCTAGTGGCGTTGCCGTGCAGGAAGATCACGGCGTTCTCGGCGTGCTTCTCGCTGTCGTAGTAGTTGA
TGAAGCTGTCCAGCACGTTCATCTGCTTGCACCTGGCCCACCACTGGGGG
