>Addgene plasmid #65685 | pCNL-N1_LAMP1 | addgene partial sequence | sequence record 118764 | GFP2(b) 5'-CTTGATGCCGTTCTTCTGCTTGT-3'
GACGTTGTCGCTAAAGTAGTTGTACTCCAGCTTGTGCCCCAGGATGTTGCCGTCCTCCTTGAAGTCGATG
CCCTTCAGCTCGATGCGGTTCACCAGGGTGTCGCCCTCGAACTTCACCTCGGCGCGGGTCTTGTAGTTGC
CGTCGTCCTTGAAGAAGATGGTGCGCTCCTGGACGTAGCCTTCGGGCATGGCGGACTTGAAGAAGTCGTG
CTGCTTCATGTGGTCGGGGTAGCGGGCGAAGCACTGCACGCCCCAGGACAGGGTGGTCACGAGGGTGGGC
CAGGGCACGGGCAGCTTGCCGGTGGTGCAGATGAACTTCAGGGTCAGCTTGCCGTAGGTGGCATCGCCCT
CGCCCTCGCCGGACACGCTGAACTTGTGGCCGTTTACGTCGCCGTCCAGCTCGACCAGGATGGGCACCAC
CCCGGTGAACAGCTCCTCGCCCTTGCTCACCATGGTGGCGACCGGTGGATCCCGGATGGTCTGATAGCCC
GCGTGACTCCTCTTCCTGCCGATGAGGTAGGCGATGAGGACGATGAGGACCAGCCCTGCCAGGGCCCCGC
CCACAGCAATGGGGATCAGCATGTTGTTACCGTCCTGTACACACTCTTCCACAGACCCAAACCTGTCACT
TTCTACCCTGAAAGCCTGGACTTGCACGCTGAAGACATTGAGGGCGAGCGCCTTGCTGACAAAGATGTGC
TCCTCACTGTTGCACTTGTATGAGTTGCCGACACTGGCCTGAAGAGCTTTCAGGGAATAGTTGGAGGTGC
TGAACGTGGGCTCTATGGCATCAGGAAGAGTCATGTTCAACTGAACTCCTTGCAGGAAAAACAGGCTAGA
AGTGGCATTCATCCCAAACTGCAGCTCCAGGACTCTGCTCTTGTTCCCCACCTTCAGGGTCACCAACTGG
GCACCGCAAGTCCCACTATATTTGTCACTTGGGTTGATGTTGAATGCTCTGGTCACAGTCGTGTTGTCCT
TCTTCATGTAGGTGATGTTGAGTTGCAGTGCCATA
