>Addgene plasmid #65685 | pCNL-N1_LAMP1 | addgene partial sequence | sequence record 118990 | CMV-F 5'-CGCAAATGGGCGGTAGGCGTG-3'
CTATATAAGCAGAGCTGGTTTAGTGAACCGTCAGATCCGCTAGCGCTACCGGACTCAGATCTCGAGCTCA
AGCTTCGAATTCTCGCCACCATGGCGGCCCCGGGCGCCCGGCGGCCGCTGCTCCTGTTGCTGCTGGCAGG
CCTTGCACACAGCGCCCCAGCACTGTTCGAGGTGAAAGACAACAACGGCACAGCGTGTATAATGGCCAGC
TTCTCTGCCTCCTTTCTGACCACCTATGAGGCTGGACATGTTTCTAAGGTCTCGAATATGACCCTGCCAG
CCTCTGCAGAAGTCCTGAAGAATAGCAGCTCTTGTGGTGAAAAGAATGCTTCTGAGCCCACCCTCGCAAT
CACCTTTGGAGAAGGATATTTACTGAAACTCACCTTCACAAAAAACACAACACGTTACAGTGTCCAGCAC
ATGTATTTCACATATAACCTGTCAGACACACAATTCTTTCCCAATGCCAGCTCCAAAGGGCCCGACACTG
TGGATTCCACAACTGACATCAAGGCAGACATCAACAAAACATACCGATGTGTCAGCGACATCAGGGTCTA
CATGAAGAATGTGACCATTGTGCTCTGGGACGCTACTATCCAGGCCTACCTGCCGAGTAGCAACTTCAGC
AAGGAAGAGACACGCTGCCCACAGGATCAACCTTCCCCAACTACTGGGCCACCCAGCCCCTCACCACCAC
TCGTGCCCACAAACCCCAGTGTGTCCAAGTACAATGTGACTGGTGACAATGGAACCTGCCTGCTGGCCTC
TATGGCACTGCAACTCAACATCACCTACATGAAGAAGGACAACACGACTGTGACCAGAGCATTCAACATC
AACCCAAGTGACAAATATAGTGGGACTTGCGGTGCCCAGTTGGTGACCCTGAAGGTGGGGAACAAGAGCA
GAGTCCTGGAGCTGCAGTTTGGGATGAATGCCACTTCTAGCCTGTTTTTCCTGCAAGGAGTTCAGTTGAA
CATGACTCTTCCTGATGCCATAGAGCCCACGTTCAGCACCTCCAACTATTCCCTGAAAGCTCTTCAGGCC
AGTGTCGGCAACTCATACAAGTGCAACAGTGAGGAGCACATCTTTGTCAGCAAGGCGCTCGCCCTCAATG
TCTTCAGCGTGCAAGTCCAGGCTTT
